Addgene plasmid #245539: pICSL30024
Purpose: Level 0 Golden Gate part N-Terminal Tag with overhangs CCAT - AATG
Depositing lab: Mark Youles. Depositing organization: Sainsbury Laboratory, Norwich.
Backbone
  Vector backbone: pICSL01002
  Backbone size w/o insert (bp): 2246
  Vector type: Synthetic Biology
Growth in bacteria
  Bacterial resistance: Spectinomycin, 50 μg/mL
  Growth temperature: 37°C
  Growth strain: DH5alpha
  Copy number: High Copy
Gene/Insert
  Gene/Insert name: N-Terminal tag 10HIS-StrepII
  Species: Synthetic
  Insert size (bp): 64
  Mutation: BsaI/BpiI sites removed by point-mutation
  Cloning method: Restriction Enzyme; 5′ cloning site BsaI (destroyed during cloning); 3′ cloning site BsaI (destroyed during cloning)
  Sequencing primers: 5′ TCACATGTTCTTTCCTGCG; 3′ GTCTCATGAGCGGATACATATTTGAATG
Terms and licenses: Academic/Nonprofit Terms; Industry Terms: Not Available to Industry
Depositor comments: Level 0 N-Terminal tag module used for GoldenGate assemblies using the MoClo overhang syntax
How to cite: pICSL30024 was a gift from Mark Youles (Addgene plasmid # 245539 ; http://n2t.net/addgene:245539 ; RRID:Addgene_245539)
