[The description below was written by a language model from this plasmid's Addgene catalogue record and pLannotate feature annotations shown in this document.]
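Description:
pICSL30024 is a Level 0 Golden Gate part plasmid for synthetic biology, built in the pICSL01002 backbone and carrying a short synthetic N-terminal tag module. The insert is only 64 bp and encodes a 10xHis stretch followed by a Strep-tag II. The automated annotation of the 2,310 nt sequenced record finds these as an "8xHis" feature and a Strep-tag II fragment lying next to each other on the same strand, which is consistent with the catalogue description, since the annotation library simply matches a shorter His tag. The part is defined by the fusion overhangs CCAT and AATG, which in the MoClo syntax mark the N-terminal tag position, so that the tag is placed between a promoter/5′UTR part and a coding sequence part in a one-pot assembly. Internal BsaI and BpiI sites were removed by point mutation so that these Type IIS enzymes do not cut within the part during assembly. The record lists BsaI as the cloning site at both ends, destroyed during cloning.

The plasmid is propagated in E. coli from a high-copy ColE1/pUC-type origin and selected with spectinomycin through the aadA gene. The annotation places an AmpR (bla) promoter upstream of aadA in the same orientation. The small fragments annotated as lacI, GmR and an integrase are probably remnants of the backbone's construction, not functional genes. The plasmid has no promoter or terminator for expressing the tag itself. It serves purely as a donor of the dual affinity tag, which would let fusion proteins built in later transcription units be purified or detected through His and Strep-Tactin binding. The record does not name a specific expression host.
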