Features (pLannotate 1.2.2; 8 found; start..end, strand, type, name):
     16..39      +  CDS            8xHis: 8xHis affinity tag
     46..68      +  CDS            Strep-Tag II (fragment): peptide that binds Strep-Tactin®, an engineered form of streptavidin
     90..139     -  CDS            lacI (fragment): lac repressor; lacI; The lac repressor binds to the lac operator to inhibit transcription in E. coli. This inhibition can be relieved by adding lactose or isopropyl-β-D-thiogalactopyranoside (IPTG).
    322..910     -  rep_origin     ori: high-copy-number ColE1/pMB1/pBR322/pUC origin of replication
   1084..1872    -  CDS            aadA: S3AD_ECOLX - Experimental evidence at protein level: Swiss-Prot protein existence level 1. Mediates bacterial resistance to the antibiotics streptomycin and spectinomycin. From Escherichia coli.
   1879..1935    -  CDS            GmR (fragment): gentamycin acetyltransferase; aacC1; confers resistance to gentamycin
   2023..2103    +  CDS            int (fragment): INT2_ECOLX - Protein inferred from homology: Swiss-Prot protein existence level 3. Putative integrase believed to be involved in the insertion of antibiotic resistance genes into plasmids and transposons. From Escherichia coli.
   2094..2198    -  promoter       AmpR promoter: bla
>Addgene plasmid #245539 | pICSL30024 | addgene full sequence | sequence record 495537 | Addgene NGS Result
GGTCTCACCATGCATCACCATCACCATCACCATCACCATCACTCATGGAGCCACCCGCAGTTCGAAAAAT
CAATGTGAGACCACGAGTGATTAATGAATCGGCCAACGCGCGGGGAGAGGCGGTTTGCGTATTGGGCGCT
CTTCCGCTTCCTCGCTCACTGACTCGCTGCGCTCGGTCGTTCGGCTGCGGCGAGCGGTATCAGCTCACTC
AAAGGCGGTAATACGGTTATCCACAGAATCAGGGGATAACGCAGGAAAGAACATGTGAGCAAAAGGCCAG
CAAAAGGCCAGGAACCGTAAAAAGGCCGCGTTGCTGGCGTTTTTCCATAGGCTCCGCCCCCCTGACGAGC
ATCACAAAAATCGACGCTCAAGTCAGAGGTGGCGAAACCCGACAGGACTATAAAGATACCAGGCGTTTCC
CCCTGGAAGCTCCCTCGTGCGCTCTCCTGTTCCGACCCTGCCGCTTACCGGATACCTGTCCGCCTTTCTC
CCTTCGGGAAGCGTGGCGCTTTCTCATAGCTCACGCTGTAGGTATCTCAGTTCGGTGTAGGTCGTTCGCT
CCAAGCTGGGCTGTGTGCACGAACCCCCCGTTCAGCCCGACCGCTGCGCCTTATCCGGTAACTATCGTCT
TGAGTCCAACCCGGTAAGACACGACTTATCGCCACTGGCAGCAGCCACTGGTAACAGGATTAGCAGAGCG
AGGTATGTAGGCGGTGCTACAGAGTTCTTGAAGTGGTGGCCTAACTACGGCTACACTAGAAGAACAGTAT
TTGGTATCTGCGCTCTGCTGAAGCCAGTTACCTTCGGAAAAAGAGTTGGTAGCTCTTGATCCGGCAAACA
AACCACCGCTGGTAGCGGTGGTTTTTTTGTTTGCAAGCAGCAGATTACGCGCAGAAAAAAAGGATCTCAA
GAAGATCCTTTGATCTTTTCTACGGGGTCTGACGCTCAGTGGAACGAAAACTCACGTTAAGGGATTTTGG
TCATGAGATTATCAAAAAGGATCTTCACCTAGATCCTTTTAAATTAAAAATGAAGTTTTAAATCAATCTA
AAGTATATATGAGTAAACTTGGTCTGACAGTTATTTGCCGACTACCTTGGTGATCTCGCCTTTTACGTAA
TGGACAAATTCTTCCAACTGATCTGCGCGCGAGGCCAAGCGATCTTCTTCTTGTCCAAGATAAGCCTGTC
TAGCTTCAAGTATGACGGGCTGATACTGGGCCGGCAGGCGCTCCATTGCCCAGTCGGCAGCGACATCCTT
CGGCGCGATTTTGCCGGTTACTGCGCTGTACCAAATGCGGGACAACGTAAGCACTACATTTCGCTCATCG
CCAGCCCAGTCGGGCGGCGAGTTCCATAGCGTTAAGGTTTCATTTAGCGCCTCAAATAGATCCTGTTCAG
GAACCGGATCAAAGAGTTCCTCCGCCGCTGGACCTACCAAGGCAACGCTATGTTCTCTTGCTTTTGTCAG
CAAGATAGCCAGATCAATGTCGATCGTGGCTGGCTCGAAGATACCTGCAAGAATGTCATTGCGCTGCCAT
TCTCCAAATTGCAGTTCGCGCTTAGCTGGATAACGCCACGGAATGATGTCGTCGTGCACAACAATGGTGA
CTTCTACAGCGCGGAGAATCTCGCTCTCTCCAGGGGAAGCCGAAGTTTCCAAAAGGTCGTTGATCAAAGC
TCGCCGCGTTGTTTCATCAAGCCTTACGGTCACCGTAACCAGCAAATCAATATCGCTGTGTGGCTTCAGG
CCGCCATCCACTGCGGAGCCGTACAAATGTACGGCCAGCAACGTCGGTTCGAGATGGCGCTCGATGACGC
CAACTACCTCTGATAGTTGAGTCGATACTTCGGCGATCACCGCTTCCCTCATGATGTTTAACTTTGTTTT
AGGGCGACTGCCCTGCTGCGTAACATCGTTGCTGCTCCATAACATCAAACATCGACCCACGGCGTAACGC
GCTTGCTGCTTGGATGCCCGAGGCATAGACTGTACCCCAAAAAAAAACAGTCATAACAAGCCATGAAAAC
CGCCACTGCGCCGTTACCACCGCTGCGTTCGGTCAAGGTTCTGGACCAGTTGCGTGAGCGCATACTCTTC
CTTTTTCAATATTATTGAAGCATTTATCAGGGTTATTGTCTCATGAGCGGATACATATTTGAATGTATTT
AGAAAAATAAACAAATAGGGGTTCCGCGCACATTTCCCCGAAAAGTGCCACCTGACGTCTAAGAAACCAT
TATTATCATGACATTAACCTATAAAAATAGGCGTATCACGAGGCCCTTTCGTCCACTGAAGAGCCACTGT
